>Addgene plasmid #77301 | CMPK1 gRNA (BRDN0001146445) | addgene full sequence | sequence record 187494 | Addgene Assembled Sequence
CCCGGGTGCAAAGATGGATAAAGTTTTAAACAGAGAGGAATCTTTGCAGCTAATGGACCTTCTAGGTCTT
GAAAGGAGTGGGAATTGGCTCCGGTGCCCGTCAGTGGGCAGAGCGCACATCGCCCACAGTCCCCGAGAAG
TTGGGGGGAGGGGTCGGCAATTGATCCGGTGCCTAGAGAAGGTGGCGCGGGGTAAACTGGGAAAGTGATG
TCGTGTACTGGCTCCGCCTTTTTCCCGAGGGTGGGGGAGAACCGTATATAAGTGCAGTAGTCGCCGTGAA
CGTTCTTTTTCGCAACGGGTTTGCCGCCAGAACACAGGTAAGTGCCGTGTGTGGTTCCCGCGGGCCTGGC
CTCTTTACGGGTTATGGCCCTTGCGTGCCTTGAATTACTTCCACCTGGCTGCAGTACGTGATTCTTGATC
CCGAGCTTCGGGTTGGAAGTGGGTGGGAGAGTTCGAGGCCTTGCGCTTAAGGAGCCCCTTCGCCTCGTGC
TTGAGTTGAGGCCTGGCCTGGGCGCTGGGGCCGCCGCGTGCGAATCTGGTGGCACCTTCGCGCCTGTCTC
GCTGCTTTCGATAAGTCTCTAGCCATTTAAAATTTTTGATGACCTGCTGCGACGCTTTTTTTCTGGCAAG
ATAGTCTTGTAAATGCGGGCCAAGATCTGCACACTGGTATTTCGGTTTTTGGGGCCGCGGGCGGCGACGG
GGCCCGTGCGTCCCAGCGCACATGTTCGGCGAGGCGGGGCCTGCGAGCGCGGCCACCGAGAATCGGACGG
GGGTAGTCTCAAGCTGGCCGGCCTGCTCTGGTGCCTGGCCTCGCGCCGCCGTGTATCGCCCCGCCCTGGG
CGGCAAGGCTGGCCCGGTCGGCACCAGTTGCGTGAGCGGAAAGATGGCCGCTTCCCGGCCCTGCTGCAGG
GAGCTCAAAATGGAGGACGCGGCGCTCGGGAGAGCGGGCGGGTGAGTCACCCACACAAAGGAAAAGGGCC
TTTCCGTCCTCAGCCGTCGCTTCATGTGACTCCACGGAGTACCGGGCGCCGTCCAGGCACCTCGATTAGT
TCTCGAGCTTTTGGAGTACGTCGTCTTTAGGTTGGGGGGAGGGGTTTTATGCGATGGAGTTTCCCCACAC
TGAGTGGGTGGAGACTGAAGTTAGGCCAGCTTGGCACTTGATGTAATTCTCCTTGGAATTTGCCCTTTTT
GAGTTTGGATCTTGGTTCATTCTCAAGCCTCAGACAGTGGTTCAAAGTTTTTTTCTTCCATTTCAGGTGT
CGTGACGTACGGCCACCATGACCGAGTACAAGCCCACGGTGCGCCTCGCCACCCGCGACGACGTCCCCAG
GGCCGTACGCACCCTCGCCGCCGCGTTCGCCGACTACCCCGCCACGCGCCACACCGTCGATCCGGACCGC
CACATCGAGCGGGTCACCGAGCTGCAAGAACTCTTCCTCACGCGCGTCGGGCTCGACATCGGCAAGGTGT
GGGTCGCGGACGACGGCGCCGCCGTGGCGGTCTGGACCACGCCGGAGAGCGTCGAAGCGGGGGCGGTGTT
CGCCGAGATCGGCCCGCGCATGGCCGAGTTGAGCGGTTCCCGGCTGGCCGCGCAGCAACAGATGGAAGGC
CTCCTGGCGCCGCACCGGCCCAAGGAGCCCGCGTGGTTCCTGGCCACCGTCGGAGTCTCGCCCGACCACC
AGGGCAAGGGTCTGGGCAGCGCCGTCGTGCTCCCCGGAGTGGAGGCGGCCGAGCGCGCCGGGGTGCCCGC
CTTCCTGGAGACCTCCGCGCCCCGCAACCTCCCCTTCTACGAGCGGCTCGGCTTCACCGTCACCGCCGAC
GTCGAGGTGCCCGAAGGACCGCGCACCTGGTGCATGACCCGCAAGCCCGGTGCCTGAACGCGTTAAGTCG
ACAATCAACCTCTGGATTACAAAATTTGTGAAAGATTGACTGGTATTCTTAACTATGTTGCTCCTTTTAC
GCTATGTGGATACGCTGCTTTAATGCCTTTGTATCATGCTATTGCTTCCCGTATGGCTTTCATTTTCTCC
TCCTTGTATAAATCCTGGTTGCTGTCTCTTTATGAGGAGTTGTGGCCCGTTGTCAGGCAACGTGGCGTGG
TGTGCACTGTGTTTGCTGACGCAACCCCCACTGGTTGGGGCATTGCCACCACCTGTCAGCTCCTTTCCGG
GACTTTCGCTTTCCCCCTCCCTATTGCCACGGCGGAACTCATCGCCGCCTGCCTTGCCCGCTGCTGGACA
GGGGCTCGGCTGTTGGGCACTGACAATTCCGTGGTGTTGTCGGGGAAATCATCGTCCTTTCCTTGGCTGC
TCGCCTGTGTTGCCACCTGGATTCTGCGCGGGACGTCCTTCTGCTACGTCCCTTCGGCCCTCAATCCAGC
GGACCTTCCTTCCCGCGGCCTGCTGCCGGCTCTGCGGCCTCTTCCGCGTCTTCGCCTTCGCCCTCAGACG
AGTCGGATCTCCCTTTGGGCCGCCTCCCCGCGTCGACTTTAAGACCAATGACTTACAAGGCAGCTGTAGA
TCTTAGCCACTTTTTAAAAGAAAAGGGGGGACTGGAAGGGCTAATTCACTCCCAACGAAGACAAGATCTG
CTTTTTGCTTGTACTGGGTCTCTCTGGTTAGACCAGATCTGAGCCTGGGAGCTCTCTGGCTAACTAGGGA
ACCCACTGCTTAAGCCTCAATAAAGCTTGCCTTGAGTGCTTCAAGTAGTGTGTGCCCGTCTGTTGTGTGA
CTCTGGTAACTAGAGATCCCTCAGACCCTTTTAGTCAGTGTGGAAAATCTCTAGCAGTACGTATAGTAGT
TCATGTCATCTTATTATTCAGTATTTATAACTTGCAAAGAAATGAATATCAGAGAGTGAGAGGAACTTGT
TTATTGCAGCTTATAATGGTTACAAATAAAGCAATAGCATCACAAATTTCACAAATAAAGCATTTTTTTC
ACTGCATTCTAGTTGTGGTTTGTCCAAACTCATCAATGTATCTTATCATGTCTGGCTCTAGCTATCCCGC
CCCTAACTCCGCCCATCCCGCCCCTAACTCCGCCCAGTTCCGCCCATTCTCCGCCCCATGGCTGACTAAT
TTTTTTTATTTATGCAGAGGCCGAGGCCGCCTCGGCCTCTGAGCTATTCCAGAAGTAGTGAGGAGGCTTT
TTTGGAGGCCTAGGGACGTACCCAATTCGCCCTATAGTGAGTCGTATTACGCGCGCTCACTGGCCGTCGT
TTTACAACGTCGTGACTGGGAAAACCCTGGCGTTACCCAACTTAATCGCCTTGCAGCACATCCCCCTTTC
GCCAGCTGGCGTAATAGCGAAGAGGCCCGCACCGATCGCCCTTCCCAACAGTTGCGCAGCCTGAATGGCG
AATGGG
[124 nt withheld, positions 3367-3490]
C
[91 nt withheld, positions 3492-3582]
A
[49 nt withheld, positions 3584-3632]
CCTTTGACGTTGGAGTCCACGTTCTTT
[37 nt withheld, positions 3660-3696]
ACCCTATCTCGGTCTATTCTTTTGATTTATAAGGGATTTTGCCGATTTCGGCCTATTGGTTAAAAAATGA
GCTGATTTAACAAAAATTTAACGCGAATTTTAACAAAATATTAACGCTTACAATTTAGGTGGCACTTTTC
GGGGAAATGTGCGCGGAACCCCTATTTGTTTATTTTTCTAAATACATTCAAATATGTATCCGCTCATGAG
ACAATAACCCTGATAAATGCTTCAATAATATTGAAAAAGGAAGAGTATGAGTATTCAACATTTCCGTGTC
GCCCTTATTCCCTTTTTTGCGGCATTTTGCCTTCCTGTTTTTGCTCACCCAGAAACGCTGGTGAAAGTAA
AAGATGCTGAAGATCAGTTGGGTGCACGAGTGGGTTACATCGAACTGGATCTCAACAGCGGTAAGATCCT
TGAGAGTTTTCGCCCCGAAGAACGTTTTCCAATGATGAGCACTTTTAAAGTTCTGCTATGTGGCGCGGTA
TTATCCCGTATTGACGCCGGGCAAGAGCAACTCGGTCGCCGCATACACTATTCTCAGAATGACTTGGTTG
AGTACTCACCAGTCACAGAAAAGCATCTTACGGATGGCATGACAGTAAGAGAATTATGCAGTGCTGCCAT
AACCATGAGTGATAACACTGCGGCCAACTTACTTCTGACAACGATCGGAGGACCGAAGGAGCTAACCGCT
TTTTTGCACAACATGGGGGATCATGTAACTCGCCTTGATCGTTGGGAACCGGAGCTGAATGAAGCCATAC
CAAACGACGAGCGTGACACCACGATGCCTGTAGCAATGGCAACAACGTTGCGCAAACTATTAACTGGCGA
ACTACTTACTCTAGCTTCCCGGCAACAATTAATAGACTGGATGGAGGCGGATAAAGTTGCAGGACCACTT
CTGCGCTCGGCCCTTCCGGCTGGCTGGTTTATTGCTGATAAATCTGGAGCCGGTGAGCGTGGGTCTCGCG
GTATCATTGCAGCACTGGGGCCAGATGGTAAGCCCTCCCGTATCGTAGTTATCTACACGACGGGGAGTCA
GGCAACTATGGATGAACGAAATAGACAGATCGCTGAGATAGGTGCCTCACTGATTAAGCATTGGTAACTG
TCAGACCAAGTTTACTCATATATACTTTAGATTGATTTAAAACTTCATTTTTAATTTAAAAGGATCTAGG
TGAAGATCCTTTTTGATAATCTCATGACCAAAATCCCTTAACGTGAGTTTTCGTTCCACTGAGCGTCAGA
CCCCGTAGAAAAGATCAAAGGATCTTCTTGAGATCCTTTTTTTCTGCGCGTAATCTGCTGCTTGCAAACA
AAAAAACCACCGCTACCAGCGGTGGTTTGTTTGCCGGATCAAGAGCTACCAACTCTTTTTCCGAAGGTAA
CTGGCTTCAGCAGAGCGCAGATACCAAATACTGTTCTTCTAGTGTAGCCGTAGTTAGGCCACCACTTCAA
GAACTCTGTAGCACCGCCTACATACCTCGCTCTGCTAATCCTGTTACCAGTGGCTGCTGCCAGTGGCGAT
AAGTCGTGTCTTACCGGGTTGGACTCAAGACGATAGTTACCGGATAAGGCGCAGCGGTCGGGCTGAACGG
GGGGTTCGTGCACACAGCCCAGCTTGGAGCGAACGACCTACACCGAACTGAGATACCTACAGCGTGAGCT
ATGAGAAAGCGCCACGCTTCCCGAAGGGAGAAAGGCGGACAGGTATCCGGTAAGCGGCAGGGTCGGAACA
GGAGAGCGCACGAGGGAGCTTCCAGGGGGAAACGCCTGGTATCTTTATAGTCCTGTCGGGTTTCGCCACC
TCTGACTTGAGCGTCGATTTTTGTGATGCTCGTCAGGGGGGCGGAGCCTATGGAAAAACGCCAGCAACGC
GGCCTTTTTACGGTTCCTGGCCTTTTGCTGGCCTTTTGCTCACATGTTCTTTCCTGCGTTATCCCCTGAT
TCTGTGGATAACCGTATTACCGCCTTTGAGTGAGCTGATACCGCTCGCCGCAGCCGAACGACCGAGCGCA
GCGAGTCAGTGAGCGAGGAAGCGGAAGAGCGCCCAATACGCAAACCGCCTCTCCCCGCGCGTTGGCCGAT
TCATTAATGCAGCTGGCACGACAGGTTTCCCGACTGGAAAGCGGGCAGTGAGCGCAACGCAATTAATGTG
AGTTAGCTCACTCATTAGGCACCCCAGGCTTTACACTTTATGCTTCCGGCTCGTATGTTGTGTGGAATTG
TGAGCGGATAACAATTTCACACAGGAAACAGCTATGACCATGATTACGCCAAGCGCGCAATTAACCCTCA
CTAAAGGGAACAAAAGCTGGAGCTGCAAGCTTAATGTAGTCTTATGCAATACTCTTGTAGTCTTGCAACA
TGGTAACGATGAGTTAGCAACATGCCTTACAAGGAGAGAAAAAGCACCGTGCATGCCGATTGGTGGAAGT
AAGGTGGTACGATCGTGCCTTATTAGGAAGGCAACAGACGGGTCTGACATGGATTGGACGAACCACTGAA
TTGCCGCATTGCAGAGATATTGTATTTAAGTGCCTAGCTCGATACATAAACGGGTCTCTCTGGTTAGACC
AGATCTGAGCCTGGGAGCTCTCTGGCTAACTAGGGAACCCACTGCTTAAGCCTCAATAAAGCTTGCCTTG
AGTGCTTCAAGTAGTGTGTGCCCGTCTGTTGTGTGACTCTGGTAACTAGAGATCCCTCAGACCCTTTTAG
TCAGTGTGGAAAATCTCTAGCAGTGGCGCCCGAACAGGGACTTGAAAGCGAAAGGGAAACCAGAGGAGCT
CTCTCGACGCAGGACTCGGCTTGCTGAAGCGCGCACGGCAAGAGGCGAGGGGCGGCGACTGGTGAGTACG
CCAAAAATTTTGACTAGCGGAGGCTAGAAGGAGAGAGATGGGTGCGAGAGCGTCAGTATTAAGCGGGGGA
GAATTAGATCGCGATGGGAAAAAATTCGGTTAAGGCCAGGGGGAAAGAAAAAATATAAATTAAAACATAT
AGTATGGGCAAGCAGGGAGCTAGAACGATTCGCAGTTAATCCTGGCCTGTTAGAAACATCAGAAGGCTGT
AGACAAATACTGGGACAGCTACAACCATCCCTTCAGACAGGATCAGAAGAACTTAGATCATTATATAATA
CAGTAGCAACCCTCTATTGTGTGCATCAAAGGATAGAGATAAAAGACACCAAGGAAGCTTTAGACAAGAT
AGAGGAAGAGCAAAACAAAAGTAAGACCACCGCACAGCAAGCGGCCGCTGATCTTCAGACCTGGAGGAGG
AGATATGAGGGACAATTGGAGAAGTGAATTATATAAATATAAAGTAGTAAAAATTGAACCATTAGGAGTA
GCACCCACCAAGGCAAAGAGAAGAGTGGTGCAGAGAGAAAAAAGAGCAGTGGGAATAGGAGCTTTGTTCC
TTGGGTTCTTGGGAGCAGCAGGAAGCACTATGGGCGCAGCGTCAATGACGCTGACGGTACAGGCCAGACA
ATTATTGTCTGGTATAGTGCAGCAGCAGAACAATTTGCTGAGGGCTATTGAGGCGCAACAGCATCTGTTG
CAACTCACAGTCTGGGGCATCAAGCAGCTCCAGGCAAGAATCCTGGCTGTGGAAAGATACCTAAAGGATC
AACAGCTCCTGGGGATTTGGGGTTGCTCTGGAAAACTCATTTGCACCACTGCTGTGCCTTGGAATGCTAG
TTGGAGTAATAAATCTCTGGAACAGATTTGGAATCACACGACCTGGATGGAGTGGGACAGAGAAATTAAC
AATTACACAAGCTTAATACACTCCTTAATTGAAGAATCGCAAAACCAGCAAGAAAAGAATGAACAAGAAT
TATTGGAATTAGATAAATGGGCAAGTTTGTGGAATTGGTTTAACATAACAAATTGGCTGTGGTATATAAA
ATTATTCATAATGATAGTAGGAGGCTTGGTAGGTTTAAGAATAGTTTTTGCTGTACTTTCTATAGTGAAT
AGAGTTAGGCAGGGATATTCACCATTATCGTTTCAGACCCACCTCCCAACCCCGAGGGGACCCAGAGAGG
GCCTATTTCCCATGATTCCTTCATATTTGCATATACGATACAAGGCTGTTAGAGAGATAATTAGAATTAA
TTTGACTGTAAACACAAAGATATTAGTACAAAATACGTGACGTAGAAAGTAATAATTTCTTGGGTAGTTT
GCAGTTTTAAAATTATGTTTTAAAATGGACTATCATATGCTTACCGTAACTTGAAAGTATTTCGATTTCT
TGGCTTTATATATCTTGTGGAAAGGACGAAACACCGCCAGTGCGCCCGCATCGTCGGTTTTAGAGCTAGA
AATAGCAAGTTAAAATAAGGCTAGTCCGTTATCAACTTGAAAAAGTGGCACCGAGTCGGTGCTTTTTTAA
GCTTGGCGTAACTAGATCTTGAGACAAATGGCAGTATTCATCCACAATTTTAAAAGAAAAGGGGGGATTG
GGGGGTACAGTGCAGGGGAAAGAATAGTAGACATAATAGCAACAGACATACAAACTAAAGAATTACAAAA
ACAAATTACAAAAATTCAAAATTTTCGGGTTTATTACAGGGACAGCAGAGATCCACTTTGGCGCCGGCTC
GAGGGGG
Features (pLannotate 1.2.2; 29 found; start..end, strand, type, name):
     14..80      +  CDS            small t antigen (fragment): SV40 (simian virus 40) small t antigen
    106..317     +  promoter       EF-1α core promoter: core promoter for human elongation factor EF-1α
    318..1256    +  intron         EF-1α intron A: intron upstream of the start codon of human EF-1α
   1278..1877    +  CDS            PuroR (fragment): puromycin N-acetyltransferase; pac from Streptomyces; confers resistance to puromycin
   1893..2481    +  misc_feature   WPRE: woodchuck hepatitis virus posttranscriptional regulatory element
   2532..2551    +  misc_feature   cPPT/CTS (fragment): central polypurine tract and central termination sequence of HIV-1
   2553..2786    +  LTR            3' LTR (ΔU3): self-inactivating 3' long terminal repeat (LTR) from HIV-1
   2864..2985    +  polyA_signal   SV40 poly(A) signal: SV40 polyadenylation signal
   3025..3160    +  rep_origin     SV40 ori: SV40 origin of replication
   3181..3199    -  promoter       T7 promoter: promoter for bacteriophage T7 RNA polymerase
   3207..3362    +  CDS            lacZα (fragment): LacZα fragment of β-galactosidase; lacZ fragment
   3367..3795    +  rep_origin     f1 ori (sequence partly withheld): f1 bacteriophage origin of replication; arrow indicates direction of (+) strand synthesis
   3848..3952    +  promoter       AmpR promoter: bla
   3953..4813    +  CDS            AmpR: β-lactamase; bla; confers resistance to ampicillin, carbenicillin, and related antibiotics
   4984..5572    +  rep_origin     ori: high-copy-number ColE1/pMB1/pBR322/pUC origin of replication
   5755..5847    +  CDS            lacI (fragment): lac repressor; lacI; The lac repressor binds to the lac operator to inhibit transcription in E. coli. This inhibition can be relieved by adding lactose or isopropyl-β-D-thiogalactopyranoside (IPTG).
   5860..5881    +  protein_bind   CAP binding site: CAP binding activates transcription in the presence of cAMP. E. coli catabolite activator protein
   5896..5926    +  promoter       lac promoter: promoter for the E. coli lac operon
   5934..5950    +  protein_bind   lac operator: The lac repressor binds to the lac operator to inhibit transcription in E. coli. This inhibition can be relieved by adding lactose or isopropyl-β-D-thiogalactopyranoside (IPTG). lac repressor encoded by lacI
   5995..6013    +  promoter       T3 promoter: promoter for bacteriophage T3 RNA polymerase
   6041..6267    +  promoter       RSV promoter: Rous sarcoma virus enhancer/promoter
   6268..6448    +  LTR            5' LTR (truncated): truncated 5' long terminal repeat (LTR) from HIV-1
   6495..6620    +  misc_feature   HIV-1 Ψ: packaging signal of human immunodeficiency virus type 1
   6604..6967    +  CDS            HIV-1 gag (fragment): gag protein from human immunodeficiency virus 1; gag
   7113..7346    +  misc_feature   RRE: The Rev response element (RRE) of HIV-1 allows for Rev-dependent mRNA export from the nucleus to the cytoplasm.
   7723..7749    +  CDS            Rev (fragment): human immunodeficiency virus 1 (HIV-1) Rev protein; rev; enhances nuclear export of unspliced and incompletely spliced viral mRNAs
   7753..7993    +  promoter       U6 promoter: RNA polymerase III promoter for human U6 snRNA
   8023..8098    +  misc_RNA       gRNA scaffold: guide RNA scaffold for the Streptococcus pyogenes CRISPR/Cas9 system
   8154..8271    +  misc_feature   cPPT/CTS: central polypurine tract and central termination sequence of HIV-1
