[The description below was written by a language model from this plasmid's Addgene catalogue record and pLannotate feature annotations shown in this document.]
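Description:
CMPK1 gRNA (BRDN0001146445) is a third-generation lentiviral guide RNA plasmid built on the lentiGuide-Puro backbone and designed to direct Streptococcus pyogenes Cas9 to the human CMPK1 gene, which encodes UMP-CMP kinase. In bacteria it is maintained as a high-copy plasmid through a ColE1/pUC-type origin and selected with ampicillin via the β-lactamase gene. An f1 origin, an SV40 origin and remnants of a lac/T7/T3 cloning region are also annotated in the backbone.

The transfer cassette begins with an RSV promoter fused to a truncated HIV-1 5' LTR, which makes genomic RNA production Tat-independent. This is followed by the Ψ packaging signal with a partial gag sequence and the Rev response element for nuclear export of the unspliced viral RNA. Within the proviral region, a human U6 RNA polymerase III promoter drives the CMPK1-specific spacer joined to the Cas9 gRNA scaffold, and a central polypurine tract lies just downstream. A separate EF-1α promoter with its first intron expresses puromycin N-acetyltransferase for selection of transduced mammalian cells, and a WPRE enhances transcript expression. The cassette ends in a ΔU3 self-inactivating 3' LTR, followed by an SV40 polyadenylation signal.

The plasmid does not encode Cas9, so it is meant to be used alongside a separate Cas9 vector or in cells that already express the nuclease. The guide was designed against two CMPK1 reference transcripts and belongs to a human kinome gRNA collection, making it suitable for targeted CMPK1 knockout studies.
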