Addgene plasmid #77301: CMPK1 gRNA (BRDN0001146445)
Purpose: 3rd generation lentiviral gRNA plasmid targeting human CMPK1
Depositing lab: John Doench & David Root. Depositing organization: Broad Institute. Publication: Optimized sgRNA design to maximize activity and minimize off-target effects of CRISPR-Cas9. Doench JG, Fusi N, Sullender M, Hegde M, Vaimberg EW, Donovan KF, Smith I, Tothova Z, Wilen C, Orchard R, Virgin HW, Listgarten J, Root DE. Nat Biotechnol. 2016 Jan 18. doi: 10.1038/nbt.3437. PubMed 26780180.
Backbone
  Vector backbone: lentiGuide-Puro
  Backbone manufacturer: Zhang Lab (Addgene plasmid # 52963)
  Vector type: Mammalian Expression, Lentiviral, CRISPR
  Selectable markers: Puromycin
Growth in bacteria
  Bacterial resistance: Ampicillin, 100 μg/mL
  Growth temperature: 37°C
  Growth strain: DH5alpha
  Copy number: High Copy
Gene/Insert
  Gene/Insert name: CMPK1 (alt names: CMPK1; NM_001136140.1)
  gRNA/shRNA sequence: CCAGTGCGCCCGCATCGTCG
  Species: H. sapiens (human)
  Entrez Gene: CMPK1 (a.k.a. CK, CMK, CMPK, UMK, UMP-CMPK, UMPK)
  Promoter: hU6
  Cloning method: Unknown
  Sequencing primers: 5′ U6-F; 3′ pS2-R
Terms and licenses: Academic/Nonprofit Terms; Industry Terms: Not Available to Industry
Depositor comments: The gRNA was designed to target the following Genbank reference sequence(s): NM_001136140.1,NM_016308.2. Note that this plasmid does NOT contain Cas9. It should be used in conjunction with lentiCas9-Blast (Addgene #52962) or otherwise with cell lines already expressing Cas9. Browse the full kinome gRNA library at http://www.addgene.org/pooled-library/broadgpp-human-kinome/ or visit http://www.broadinstitute.org/rnai/public/ for detailed protocols and information.
How to cite: CMPK1 gRNA (BRDN0001146445) was a gift from John Doench & David Root (Addgene plasmid # 77301 ; http://n2t.net/addgene:77301 ; RRID:Addgene_77301)
