>Addgene plasmid #77301 | CMPK1 gRNA (BRDN0001146445) | depositor partial sequence | sequence record 144761 | Target Sequence
CCAGTGCGCCCGCATCGTCG
