>Addgene plasmid #77301 | CMPK1 gRNA (BRDN0001146445) | addgene partial sequence | sequence record 187493 | hU6-F
GTAGAAAGTAATAATTTCTTGGGTAGTTTGCAGTTTTAAAATTATGTTTTAAAATGGACTATCATATGCT
TACCGTAACTTGAAAGTATTTCGATTTCTTGGCTTTATATATCTTGTGGAAAGGACGAAACACCGCCAGT
GCGCCCGCATCGTCGGTTTTAGAGCTAGAAATAGCAAGTTAAAATAAGGCTAGTCCGTTATCAACTTGAA
AAAGTGGCACCGAGTCGGTGCTTTTTTAAGCTTGGCGTAACTAGATCTTGAGACAAATGGCAGTATTCAT
CCACAATTTTAAAAGAAAAGGGGGGATTGGGGGGTACAGTGCAGGGGAAAGAATAGTAGACATAATAGCA
ACAGACATACAAACTAAAGAATTACAAAAACAAATTACAAAAATTCAAAATTTTCGGGTTTATTACAGGG
ACAGCAGAGATCCACTTTGGCGCCGGCTCGAGGGGGCCCGGGTGCAAAGATGGATAAAGTTTTAAACAGA
GAGGAATCTTTGCAGCTAATGGACCTTCTAGGTCTTGAAAGGAGTGGGAATTGGCTCCGGTGCCCGTCAG
TGGGCAGAGC
